>Addgene plasmid #218931 | pUC19-dual-scafffold-2.0 (pBP49) | addgene full sequence | sequence record 437113 | Addgene NGS Result
TGAATGAAGCCATACCAAACGACGAGCGTGACACCACGATGCCTGTAGCAATGGCAACAACGTTGCGCAA
ACTATTAACTGGCGAACTACTTACTCTAGCTTCCCGGCAACAATTAATAGACTGGATGGAGGCGGATAAA
GTTGCAGGACCACTTCTGCGCTCGGCCCTTCCGGCTGGCTGGTTTATTGCTGATAAATCTGGAGCCGGTG
AGCGTGGGTCTCGCGGTATCATTGCAGCACTGGGGCCAGATGGTAAGCCCTCCCGTATCGTAGTTATCTA
CACGACGGGGAGTCAGGCAACTATGGATGAACGAAATAGACAGATCGCTGAGATAGGTGCCTCACTGATT
AAGCATTGGTAACTGTCAGACCAAGTTTACTCATATATACTTTAGATTGATTTAAAACTTCATTTTTAAT
TTAAAAGGATCTAGGTGAAGATCCTTTTTGATAATCTCATGACCAAAATCCCTTAACGTGAGTTTTCGTT
CCACTGAGCGTCAGACCCCGTAGAAAAGATCAAAGGATCTTCTTGAGATCCTTTTTTTCTGCGCGTAATC
TGCTGCTTGCAAACAAAAAAACCACCGCTACCAGCGGTGGTTTGTTTGCCGGATCAAGAGCTACCAACTC
TTTTTCCGAAGGTAACTGGCTTCAGCAGAGCGCAGATACCAAATACTGTTCTTCTAGTGTAGCCGTAGTT
AGGCCACCACTTCAAGAACTCTGTAGCACCGCCTACATACCTCGCTCTGCTAATCCTGTTACCAGTGGCT
GCTGCCAGTGGCGATAAGTCGTGTCTTACCGGGTTGGACTCAAGACGATAGTTACCGGATAAGGCGCAGC
GGTCGGGCTGAACGGGGGGTTCGTGCACACAGCCCAGCTTGGAGCGAACGACCTACACCGAACTGAGATA
CCTACAGCGTGAGCTATGAGAAAGCGCCACGCTTCCCGAAGGGAGAAAGGCGGACAGGTATCCGGTAAGC
GGCAGGGTCGGAACAGGAGAGCGCACGAGGGAGCTTCCAGGGGGAAACGCCTGGTATCTTTATAGTCCTG
TCGGGTTTCGCCACCTCTGACTTGAGCGTCGATTTTTGTGATGCTCGTCAGGGGGGCGGAGCCTATGGAA
AAACGCCAGCAACGCGGCCTTTTTACGGTTCCTGGCCTTTTGCTGGCCTTTTGCTCACATGTTCTTTCCT
GCGTTATCCCCTGATTCTGTGGATAACCGTATTACCGCCTTTGAGTGAGCTGATACCGCTCGCCGCAGCC
GAACGACCGAGCGCAGCGAGTCAGTGAGCGAGGAAGCGGAAGAGCGCCCAATACGCAAACCGCCTCTCCC
CGCGCGTTGGCCGATTCATTAATGCAGCTGGCACGACAGGTTTCCCGACTGGAAAGCGGGCAGTGAGCGC
AACGCAATTAATGTGAGTTAGCTCACTCATTAGGCACCCCAGGCTTTACACTTTATGCTTCCGGCTCGTA
TGTTGTGTGGAATTGTGAGCGGATAACAATTTCACACAGGAAACAGCTATGACCATGATTACGCCAAGCT
TGCATGCCTGCAGGTCGACTCTAGAGGAAGACGTGTTTTAGAGCTAGAAATAGCAAGTTAAAATAAGGCT
AGTCCGTTATCAACTTGAAAAAGTGGCACCGAGTCGGTGCTTTTTTCGTCTCCACGTGGTGGCGCCCGGA
TCCCGACTGCTCCCTGAGTGTGGCTCTTTGTTCTGTCAACGCCCGACCTTCATCGCGGCCGATTCCTTCT
GCGGACCATGTCGTCCTGATACTTTGGCCATGTTTCCGTTGTAGGAGTGAAGCCACTTGGCTTTGCGCCG
TAGTTCCAATGAAAAACCTATGGACTTTGTTTAGGATCCGGTAGCATCAGGACGAGACGAAAAAAGCACC
GACTCGGTGCCACTTTTTCAAGTTGATAACGGACTAGCCTTATTTTAACTTGCTATTTCTAGCTCTAAAA
CACGTCTTCGTACCGAGCTCGAATTCACTGGCCGTCGTTTTACAACGTCGTGACTGGGAAAACCCTGGCG
TTACCCAACTTAATCGCCTTGCAGCACATCCCCCTTTCGCCAGCTGGCGTAATAGCGAAGAGGCCCGCAC
CGATCGCCCTTCCCAACAGTTGCGCAGCCTGAATGGCGAATGGCGCCTGATGCGGTATTTTCTCCTTACG
CATCTGTGCGGTATTTCACACCGCATATGGTGCACTCTCAGTACAATCTGCTCTGATGCCGCATAGTTAA
GCCAGCCCCGACACCCGCCAACACCCGCTGACGCGCCCTGACGGGCTTGTCTGCTCCCGGCATCCGCTTA
CAGACAAGCTGTGACCGTCTCCGGGAGCTGCATGTGTCAGAGGTTTTCACCGTCATCACCGAAACGCGCG
AGACGAAAGGGCCTCGTGATACGCCTATTTTTATAGGTTAATGTCATGATAATAATGGTTTCTTAGACGT
CAGGTGGCACTTTTCGGGGAAATGTGCGCGGAACCCCTATTTGTTTATTTTTCTAAATACATTCAAATAT
GTATCCGCTCATGAGACAATAACCCTGATAAATGCTTCAATAATATTGAAAAAGGAAGAGTATGAGTATT
CAACATTTCCGTGTCGCCCTTATTCCCTTTTTTGCGGCATTTTGCCTTCCTGTTTTTGCTCACCCAGAAA
CGCTGGTGAAAGTAAAAGATGCTGAAGATCAGTTGGGTGCACGAGTGGGTTACATCGAACTGGATCTCAA
CAGCGGTAAGATCCTTGAGAGTTTTCGCCCCGAAGAACGTTTTCCAATGATGAGCACTTTTAAAGTTCTG
CTATGTGGCGCGGTATTATCCCGTATTGACGCCGGGCAAGAGCAACTCGGTCGCCGCATACACTATTCTC
AGAATGACTTGGTTGAGTACTCACCAGTCACAGAAAAGCATCTTACGGATGGCATGACAGTAAGAGAATT
ATGCAGTGCTGCCATAACCATGAGTGATAACACTGCGGCCAACTTACTTCTGACAACGATCGGAGGACCG
AAGGAGCTAACCGCTTTTTTGCACAACATGGGGGATCATGTAACTCGCCTTGATCGTTGGGAACCGGAGC
Features (pLannotate 1.2.2; 13 found; start..end, strand, type, name):
    533..1121    +  rep_origin     ori: high-copy-number ColE1/pMB1/pBR322/pUC origin of replication
   1304..1396    +  CDS            lacI (fragment): lac repressor; lacI; The lac repressor binds to the lac operator to inhibit transcription in E. coli. This inhibition can be relieved by adding lactose or isopropyl-β-D-thiogalactopyranoside (IPTG).
   1409..1430    +  protein_bind   CAP binding site: CAP binding activates transcription in the presence of cAMP. E. coli catabolite activator protein
   1445..1475    +  promoter       lac promoter: promoter for the E. coli lac operon
   1483..1499    +  protein_bind   lac operator: The lac repressor binds to the lac operator to inhibit transcription in E. coli. This inhibition can be relieved by adding lactose or isopropyl-β-D-thiogalactopyranoside (IPTG). lac repressor encoded by lacI
   1536..1568    -  misc_feature   MCS (fragment): pUC18/19 multiple cloning site
   1575..1650    +  misc_RNA       gRNA scaffold: guide RNA scaffold for the Streptococcus pyogenes CRISPR/Cas9 system
   1886..1961    -  misc_RNA       gRNA scaffold: guide RNA scaffold for the Streptococcus pyogenes CRISPR/Cas9 system
   1983..2140    +  CDS            lacZα (fragment): LacZα fragment of β-galactosidase; lacZ fragment
   2146..2245    -  misc_feature   bom (fragment): basis of mobility region from pBR322
   2347..2382    -  CDS            rop (fragment): Rop protein, which maintains plasmids at low copy number; rop
   2477..2581    +  promoter       AmpR promoter: bla
   2582..362     +  CDS            AmpR (across the origin): β-lactamase; bla; confers resistance to ampicillin, carbenicillin, and related antibiotics
