[The description below was written by a language model from this plasmid's Addgene catalogue record and pLannotate feature annotations shown in this document.]
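Description:
pUC19-dual-scafffold-2.0 (pBP49) is a small (about 3.1 kb) bacterial cloning plasmid built on the pUC19 backbone. It serves as a source of a "dual-scaffold" cassette for building paired-guide CRISPR constructs. It replicates in E. coli from the high-copy ColE1/pUC origin and is selected with ampicillin through the bla (AmpR) gene and its native promoter. The remaining backbone annotations are typical pUC19 remnants: the CAP binding site, lac promoter and lac operator, fragments of the multiple cloning site and lacZα, and short vestigial matches to lacI, bom and rop. None of these appears to play a role in the construct's CRISPR function.

The insert was introduced by Gibson assembly into the polylinker region, interrupting lacZα. It contains two copies of the Streptococcus pyogenes Cas9 guide RNA scaffold in opposite orientations, one on the forward strand and one on the reverse strand, separated by roughly 230 bp of unannotated sequence. The feature table identifies no promoter, spacer or other element in that intervening segment, and the record does not state what it contains. No U6 or other Pol III promoter, Cas9 gene, mammalian selection marker or viral element is annotated. The plasmid therefore appears to be a donor or template for the scaffold module rather than an expression vector in its own right.

According to the stated purpose, the cassette is used to make dual-CRISPR screening libraries or individual dual-sgRNA plasmids, in which two guides are delivered from one construct. The associated publication applies paired single-guide RNA libraries to genome-wide Cas9 screening of essential non-coding regulatory elements. The exact steps by which the scaffold fragment is combined with guide pairs and a destination vector are not described in the record.
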