Addgene plasmid #218931: pUC19-dual-scafffold-2.0 (pBP49)
Purpose: The dual-scaffold for making dual-CRISPR screening libraries or dual-CRISPR plasmids.
Depositing lab: Baoxu Pang. Publication: Genome-wide Cas9-mediated screening of essential non-coding regulatory elements via libraries of paired single-guide RNAs. Li Y, Tan M, Akkari-Henic A, Zhang L, Kip M, Sun S, Sepers JJ, Xu N, Ariyurek Y, Kloet SL, Davis RP, Mikkers H, Gruber JJ, Snyder MP, Li X, Pang B. Nat Biomed Eng. 2024 May 22. doi: 10.1038/s41551-024-01204-8. PubMed 38778183.
Backbone
  Vector backbone: pUC19
  Vector type: CRISPR
Growth in bacteria
  Bacterial resistance: Ampicillin, 100 μg/mL
  Growth temperature: 37°C
  Growth strain: DH5alpha
  Copy number: High Copy
Gene/Insert
  Gene/Insert name: dual scaffolds for CRISPR
  Cloning method: Gibson Cloning
  Sequencing primers: 5′ M13-F20; 3′ M13R
Terms and licenses: Academic/Nonprofit Terms; Industry Terms: Not Available to Industry
How to cite: pUC19-dual-scafffold-2.0 (pBP49) was a gift from Baoxu Pang (Addgene plasmid # 218931 ; http://n2t.net/addgene:218931 ; RRID:Addgene_218931)
